Addgene plasmid #87240: AP553‐1
Purpose: gtbp‐1 (~500 bp flanking sequence)::GFP (with 3 introns)::gtbp‐1 (~500 bp flanking sequence)
Depositing lab: Geraldine Seydoux. Depositing organization: Johns Hopkins University and School of Medicine. Publication: Cas9-assisted recombineering in C. elegans: genome editing using in vivo assembly of linear DNAs. Paix A, Schmidt H, Seydoux G. Nucleic Acids Res. 2016 Sep 6;44(15):e128. doi: 10.1093/nar/gkw502. Epub 2016 Jun 1. PubMed 27257074.
Backbone
  Vector backbone: pUC19
  Backbone size w/o insert (bp): 3200
  Total vector size (bp): 5000
Growth in bacteria
  Bacterial resistance: Ampicillin, 100 μg/mL
  Growth temperature: 37°C
  Growth strain: DH5alpha
  Copy number: High Copy
Gene/Insert
  Gene/Insert name: gtbp‐1 (~500 bp flanking sequence)::GFP (with 3 introns)::gtbp‐1 (~500 bp flanking sequence)
  Species: C. elegans (nematode)
  Insert size (bp): 1800
  Cloning method: Gibson Cloning
  Sequencing primers: 5′ tgctgcaaggcgattaagttgg; 3′ ctttatgcttccggctcgtatg
Terms and licenses: Academic/Nonprofit Terms; Industry Terms: Not Available to Industry
How to cite: AP553‐1 was a gift from Geraldine Seydoux (Addgene plasmid # 87240 ; http://n2t.net/addgene:87240 ; RRID:Addgene_87240)
