[The description below was written by a language model from this plasmid's Addgene catalogue record and pLannotate feature annotations shown in this document.]
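Description:
AP553-1 is a pUC19-based bacterial cloning plasmid that carries a homology-directed repair template for tagging the C. elegans gtbp-1 locus with GFP. It is propagated in E. coli as a high-copy plasmid through the ColE1/pUC-type origin and selected with ampicillin via the β-lactamase gene and its native promoter. The remaining annotated backbone elements are typical pUC19 remnants: fragments of lacZα, the multiple cloning site, the lac promoter, operator and CAP binding site, and short rop, bom and lacI fragments. None of these plays a role in the payload. The catalogue lists a total size of about 5 kb, while the sequenced record is 4,560 nt, so the catalogue figures appear to be approximate.

The insert, assembled by Gibson cloning into the polylinker region, is listed as roughly 1.8 kb. It consists of a GFP coding sequence interrupted by three introns, a common feature of C. elegans transgenes that supports expression in the worm, flanked on each side by about 500 bp of gtbp-1 genomic sequence. The feature table detects only the GFP portion, matched as a fragment of an Aequorea victoria-derived GFP variant, probably because the introns break up the match. The unannotated stretches on either side are consistent with the gtbp-1 homology arms. No promoter is recorded for the insert, in keeping with a knock-in design in which GFP is expressed from the endogenous gtbp-1 locus after integration. The record does not state which end of the gene is tagged. The associated publication concerns Cas9-assisted genome editing in C. elegans, so the plasmid probably serves as a repair donor, or as a source of donor DNA, for generating a gtbp-1::GFP fusion at a Cas9-induced break.
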