Features (pLannotate 1.2.2; 12 found; start..end, strand, type, name):
    166..754     -  rep_origin     ori: high-copy-number ColE1/pMB1/pBR322/pUC origin of replication
    925..1785    -  CDS            AmpR: β-lactamase; bla; confers resistance to ampicillin, carbenicillin, and related antibiotics
   1786..1890    -  promoter       AmpR promoter: bla
   1985..2020    +  CDS            rop (fragment): Rop protein, which maintains plasmids at low copy number; rop
   2122..2221    +  misc_feature   bom (fragment): basis of mobility region from pBR322
   2227..2384    -  CDS            lacZα (fragment): LacZα fragment of β-galactosidase; lacZ fragment
   2911..3786    +  CDS            vsfGFP-9 (fragment): vsfGFP-9 is a basic (constitutively fluorescent) green fluorescent protein published in 2015, derived from Aequorea victoria. It has low acid sensitivity.
   4276..4311    +  misc_feature   MCS (fragment): pUC18/19 multiple cloning site
   4348..4364    -  protein_bind   lac operator: The lac repressor binds to the lac operator to inhibit transcription in E. coli. This inhibition can be relieved by adding lactose or isopropyl-β-D-thiogalactopyranoside (IPTG). lac repressor encoded by lacI
   4372..4402    -  promoter       lac promoter: promoter for the E. coli lac operon
   4417..4438    -  protein_bind   CAP binding site: CAP binding activates transcription in the presence of cAMP. E. coli catabolite activator protein
   4451..4543    -  CDS            lacI (fragment): lac repressor; lacI; The lac repressor binds to the lac operator to inhibit transcription in E. coli. This inhibition can be relieved by adding lactose or isopropyl-β-D-thiogalactopyranoside (IPTG).
>Addgene plasmid #87240 | AP553‐1 | addgene full sequence | sequence record 173227 | Addgene NGS Result
CACTGACTCGCTGCGCTCGGTCGTTCGGCTGCGGCGAGCGGTATCAGCTCACTCAAAGGCGGTAATACGG
TTATCCACAGAATCAGGGGATAACGCAGGAAAGAACATGTGAGCAAAAGGCCAGCAAAAGGCCAGGAACC
GTAAAAAGGCCGCGTTGCTGGCGTTTTTCCATAGGCTCCGCCCCCCTGACGAGCATCACAAAAATCGACG
CTCAAGTCAGAGGTGGCGAAACCCGACAGGACTATAAAGATACCAGGCGTTTCCCCCTGGAAGCTCCCTC
GTGCGCTCTCCTGTTCCGACCCTGCCGCTTACCGGATACCTGTCCGCCTTTCTCCCTTCGGGAAGCGTGG
CGCTTTCTCATAGCTCACGCTGTAGGTATCTCAGTTCGGTGTAGGTCGTTCGCTCCAAGCTGGGCTGTGT
GCACGAACCCCCCGTTCAGCCCGACCGCTGCGCCTTATCCGGTAACTATCGTCTTGAGTCCAACCCGGTA
AGACACGACTTATCGCCACTGGCAGCAGCCACTGGTAACAGGATTAGCAGAGCGAGGTATGTAGGCGGTG
CTACAGAGTTCTTGAAGTGGTGGCCTAACTACGGCTACACTAGAAGAACAGTATTTGGTATCTGCGCTCT
GCTGAAGCCAGTTACCTTCGGAAAAAGAGTTGGTAGCTCTTGATCCGGCAAACAAACCACCGCTGGTAGC
GGTGGTTTTTTTGTTTGCAAGCAGCAGATTACGCGCAGAAAAAAAGGATCTCAAGAAGATCCTTTGATCT
TTTCTACGGGGTCTGACGCTCAGTGGAACGAAAACTCACGTTAAGGGATTTTGGTCATGAGATTATCAAA
AAGGATCTTCACCTAGATCCTTTTAAATTAAAAATGAAGTTTTAAATCAATCTAAAGTATATATGAGTAA
ACTTGGTCTGACAGTTACCAATGCTTAATCAGTGAGGCACCTATCTCAGCGATCTGTCTATTTCGTTCAT
CCATAGTTGCCTGACTCCCCGTCGTGTAGATAACTACGATACGGGAGGGCTTACCATCTGGCCCCAGTGC
TGCAATGATACCGCGAGACCCACGCTCACCGGCTCCAGATTTATCAGCAATAAACCAGCCAGCCGGAAGG
GCCGAGCGCAGAAGTGGTCCTGCAACTTTATCCGCCTCCATCCAGTCTATTAATTGTTGCCGGGAAGCTA
GAGTAAGTAGTTCGCCAGTTAATAGTTTGCGCAACGTTGTTGCCATTGCTACAGGCATCGTGGTGTCACG
CTCGTCGTTTGGTATGGCTTCATTCAGCTCCGGTTCCCAACGATCAAGGCGAGTTACATGATCCCCCATG
TTGTGCAAAAAAGCGGTTAGCTCCTTCGGTCCTCCGATCGTTGTCAGAAGTAAGTTGGCCGCAGTGTTAT
CACTCATGGTTATGGCAGCACTGCATAATTCTCTTACTGTCATGCCATCCGTAAGATGCTTTTCTGTGAC
TGGTGAGTACTCAACCAAGTCATTCTGAGAATAGTGTATGCGGCGACCGAGTTGCTCTTGCCCGGCGTCA
ATACGGGATAATACCGCGCCACATAGCAGAACTTTAAAAGTGCTCATCATTGGAAAACGTTCTTCGGGGC
GAAAACTCTCAAGGATCTTACCGCTGTTGAGATCCAGTTCGATGTAACCCACTCGTGCACCCAACTGATC
TTCAGCATCTTTTACTTTCACCAGCGTTTCTGGGTGAGCAAAAACAGGAAGGCAAAATGCCGCAAAAAAG
GGAATAAGGGCGACACGGAAATGTTGAATACTCATACTCTTCCTTTTTCAATATTATTGAAGCATTTATC
AGGGTTATTGTCTCATGAGCGGATACATATTTGAATGTATTTAGAAAAATAAACAAATAGGGGTTCCGCG
CACATTTCCCCGAAAAGTGCCACCTGACGTCTAAGAAACCATTATTATCATGACATTAACCTATAAAAAT
AGGCGTATCACGAGGCCCTTTCGTCTCGCGCGTTTCGGTGATGACGGTGAAAACCTCTGACACATGCAGC
TCCCGGAGACGGTCACAGCTTGTCTGTAAGCGGATGCCGGGAGCAGACAAGCCCGTCAGGGCGCGTCAGC
GGGTGTTGGCGGGTGTCGGGGCTGGCTTAACTATGCGGCATCAGAGCAGATTGTACTGAGAGTGCACCAT
ATGCGGTGTGAAATACCGCACAGATGCGTAAGGAGAAAATACCGCATCAGGCGCCATTCGCCATTCAGGC
TGCGCAACTGTTGGGAAGGGCGATCGGTGCGGGCCTCTTCGCTATTACGCCAGCTGGCGAAAGGGGGATG
TGCTGCAAGGCGATTAAGTTGGGTAACGCCAGGGTTTTCCCAGTCACGACGTTGTAAAACGACGGCCAGT
GAATTCGAGCTCGGTACCCGGGGATCGCGCCAAGCTCAGGAAAGTTCAGATGCCAACCTAAATGAGCGTA
AGATCTATTTGGGAGGAATCACTCGAGAGATTGTCCCCAGCAACACAGCTCAGGCTGAATCGGAAATCAA
GCAGGTGTTCTACAGTAAGCAAATTAATAGTCCCAATAGTTCACTAAATTTTCATTTTAAGAATATGGAG
AAATCGAGGAGGTTCGCATGCCGCGCAAGGTTCTTGACAGTCCGAACGACACATCGAAACATGCCTTTGC
ATTTATTACCATGCGTAACAAGGCCGGAGTAAAAGCCATTTTCGAAGCGGCTACAAAGGATGAGCAAGGC
GTGTGGAAGCTTCCACTCAAACTGGATGCATTCGGATTTGACGGACATGCTCAAATTAGTGAGCAACGTG
ATCAACCACAAGGCGGCGGATTCCGAGGAGGACGTGGAGGTTTCCAACCACGCGGTGGACAATTCTTCCG
CCGTGGCGGTTCGGGTGGTGCTCCACGAGGTGGTATGCGCAGTAAAGGAGAAGAACTTTTCACTGGAGTT
GTCCCAATTCTTGTTGAATTAGATGGTGATGTTAATGGGCACAAATTTTCTGTCAGTGGAGAGGGTGAAG
GTGATGCAACATACGGAAAACTTACCCTTAAATTTATTTGCACTACTGGAAAACTACCTGTTCCATGGGT
AAGTTTAAACATATATATACTAACTAACCCTGATTATTTAAATTTTCAGCCAACACTTGTCACTACTTTC
TGTTATGGTGTTCAATGCTTCTCGAGATACCCAGATCATATGAAACGGCATGACTTTTTCAAGAGTGCCA
TGCCCGAAGGTTATGTACAGGAAAGAACTATATTTTTCAAAGATGACGGGAACTACAAGACACGTAAGTT
TAAACAGTTCGGTACTAACTAACCATACATATTTAAATTTTCAGGTGCTGAAGTCAAGTTTGAAGGTGAT
ACCCTTGTTAATAGAATCGAGTTAAAAGGTATTGATTTTAAAGAAGATGGAAACATTCTTGGACACAAAT
TGGAATACAACTATAACTCACACAATGTATACATCATGGCAGACAAACAAAAGAATGGAATCAAAGTTGT
AAGTTTAAACATGATTTTACTAACTAACTAATCTGATTTAAATTTTCAGAACTTCAAAATTAGACACAAC
ATTGAAGATGGAAGCGTTCAACTAGCAGACCATTATCAACAAAATACTCCAATTGGCGATGGCCCTGTCC
TTTTACCAGACAACCATTACCTGTCCACACAATCTGCCCTTTCGAAAGATCCCAACGAAAAGAGAGACCA
CATGGTCCTTCTTGAGTTTGTAACAGCTGCTGGGATTACACATGGCATGGACGAACTATACAAAAGCGGT
TTCCAAAATGCGGGACAAAATTAGAAGCTTTCCGTTCTCCTTTTTCCTTCTTGTAAGAATTGCACATCCA
TTAGATTCTGTACCTATCCTTCTCATTTTCCTATTTATTGTTTCTCCTTTCCTTCCTCACCGTTCTAATA
ATGATGATTTAAGTAAGAAGATTCTGGTATCTGAATTTTATGGCGTGTAGCGTTTTAGTAGATCTCTCAA
CAATCCAATCCAATCAGCCCGCATCCCATTTTCACATCCTATCTCCCCGGTTTTCGGTGATTGACGACCG
TGATCCCATCTGAGTTTACTCTTTTCGAGTACAAGTTGCAATCAGACATCATCCCACCACCGAATATCCA
AGTTGTATTTGAATGTTGTTTTAATATATTACCACTTTCCTTCTCCTTTTACAAGCCCCCGTTATTGTTT
CCTTCATTGGTGTTCGGGAGTACTCTTTGTACTCAAGTTCTTACCCCCATTTTGGCACGTTGGAATTAAA
ATAAAGGATCCTCTAGAGTCGACCTGCAGGCATGCAAGCTTGGCGTAATCATGGTCATAGCTGTTTCCTG
TGTGAAATTGTTATCCGCTCACAATTCCACACAACATACGAGCCGGAAGCATAAAGTGTAAAGCCTGGGG
TGCCTAATGAGTGAGCTAACTCACATTAATTGCGTTGCGCTCACTGCCCGCTTTCCAGTCGGGAAACCTG
TCGTGCCAGCTGCATTAATGAATCGGCCAACGCGCGGGGAGAGGCGGTTTGCGTATTGGGCGCTCTTCCG
CTTCCTCGCT
