>Addgene plasmid #87240 | AP553‐1 | depositor partial sequence | sequence record 170245 | Insert + 15bp up/downstream in Plasmid
CGGTACCCGGGGATCGCGCCAAGCTCAGGAAAGTTCAGATGCCAACCTAAATGAGCGTAAGATCTATTTG
GGAGGAATCACTCGAGAGATTGTCCCCAGCAACACAGCTCAGGCTGAATCGGAAATCAAGCAGGTGTTCT
ACAGTAAGCAAATTAATAGTCCCAATAGTTCACTAAATTTTCATTTTAAGAATATGGAGAAATCGAGGAG
GTTCGCATGCCGCGCAAGGTTCTTGACAGTCCGAACGACACATCGAAACATGCCTTTGCATTTATTACCA
TGCGTAACAAGGCCGGAGTAAAAGCCATTTTCGAAGCGGCTACAAAGGATGAGCAAGGCGTGTGGAAGCT
TCCACTCAAACTGGATGCATTCGGATTTGACGGACATGCTCAAATTAGTGAGCAACGTGATCAACCACAA
GGCGGCGGATTCCGAGGAGGACGTGGAGGTTTCCAACCACGCGGTGGACAATTCTTCCGCCGTGGCGGTT
CGGGTGGTGCTCCACGAGGTGGTATGCGCAGTAAAGGAGAAGAACTTTTCACTGGAGTTGTCCCAATTCT
TGTTGAATTAGATGGTGATGTTAATGGGCACAAATTTTCTGTCAGTGGAGAGGGTGAAGGTGATGCAACA
TACGGAAAACTTACCCTTAAATTTATTTGCACTACTGGAAAACTACCTGTTCCATGGGTAAGTTTAAACA
TATATATACTAACTAACCCTGATTATTTAAATTTTCAGCCAACACTTGTCACTACTTTCTGTTATGGTGT
TCAATGCTTCTCGAGATACCCAGATCATATGAAACGGCATGACTTTTTCAAGAGTGCCATGCCCGAAGGT
TATGTACAGGAAAGAACTATATTTTTCAAAGATGACGGGAACTACAAGACACGTAAGTTTAAACAGTTCG
GTACTAACTAACCATACATATTTAAATTTTCAGGTGCTGAAGTCAAGTTTGAAGGTGATACCCTTGTTAA
TAGAATCGAGTTAAAAGGTATTGATTTTAAAGAAGATGGAAACATTCTTGGACACAAATTGGAATACAAC
TATAACTCACACAATGTATACATCATGGCAGACAAACAAAAGAATGGAATCAAAGTTGTAAGTTTAAACA
TGATTTTACTAACTAACTAATCTGATTTAAATTTTCAGAACTTCAAAATTAGACACAACATTGAAGATGG
AAGCGTTCAACTAGCAGACCATTATCAACAAAATACTCCAATTGGCGATGGCCCTGTCCTTTTACCAGAC
AACCATTACCTGTCCACACAATCTGCCCTTTCGAAAGATCCCAACGAAAAGAGAGACCACATGGTCCTTC
TTGAGTTTGTAACAGCTGCTGGGATTACACATGGCATGGACGAACTATACAAAAGCGGTTTCCAAAATGC
GGGACAAAATTAGAAGCTTTCCGTTCTCCTTTTTCCTTCTTGTAAGAATTGCACATCCATTAGATTCTGT
ACCTATCCTTCTCATTTTCCTATTTATTGTTTCTCCTTTCCTTCCTCACCGTTCTAATAATGATGATTTA
AGTAAGAAGATTCTGGTATCTGAATTTTATGGCGTGTAGCGTTTTAGTAGATCTCTCAACAATCCAATCC
AATCAGCCCGCATCCCATTTTCACATCCTATCTCCCCGGTTTTCGGTGATTGACGACCGTGATCCCATCT
GAGTTTACTCTTTTCGAGTACAAGTTGCAATCAGACATCATCCCACCACCGAATATCCAAGTTGTATTTG
AATGTTGTTTTAATATATTACCACTTTCCTTCTCCTTTTACAAGCCCCCGTTATTGTTTCCTTCATTGGT
GTTCGGGAGTACTCTTTGTACTCAAGTTCTTACCCCCATTTTGGCACGTTGGAATTAAAATAAAGGATCC
TCTAGAGTCG
